Addgene plasmid #221592: PAL-13bCTS-GFP
Purpose: Expresses the palmitoylation sequence, the ciliary targeting sequence of mammalian Arl13b (amino acids 347-363) and GFP-tagged
Depositing lab: Lei Lu. Depositing organization: Nanyang Technological University (NTU). Publication: Rab8 and TNPO1 are ciliary transport adaptors for GTPase Arl13b by interacting with its RVEP motif containing ciliary targeting sequence. Mahajan D, Madugula V, Lu L. J Biol Chem. 2023 May;299(5):104604. doi: 10.1016/j.jbc.2023.104604. Epub 2023 Mar 11. PubMed 36907439.
Backbone
  Vector backbone: pEGFP-N1
  Backbone manufacturer: Clontech
  Backbone size w/o insert (bp): 4733
  Total vector size (bp): 4778
  Vector type: Mammalian Expression
  Selectable markers: Neomycin (select with G418)
Growth in bacteria
  Bacterial resistance: Kanamycin, 50 μg/mL
  Growth temperature: 37°C
  Growth strain: DH5alpha
  Copy number: Unknown
Gene/Insert
  Gene/Insert name: Arl13B
  Species: H. sapiens (human)
  Insert size (bp): 87
  Mutation: deleted amino acid 10-346,364-428
  Entrez Gene: ARL13B (a.k.a. ARL2L1, JBTS8)
  Promoter: CMV promoter
  Tag / fusion protein: EGFP (C terminal on backbone)
  Cloning method: Restriction Enzyme; 5′ cloning site EcoRI (unknown if destroyed); 3′ cloning site BamHI (unknown if destroyed)
  Sequencing primers: 5′ CMV Forward
Terms and licenses: Academic/Nonprofit Terms; Industry Terms: Not Available to Industry
How to cite: PAL-13bCTS-GFP was a gift from Lei Lu (Addgene plasmid # 221592 ; http://n2t.net/addgene:221592 ; RRID:Addgene_221592)
