[The description below was written by a language model from this plasmid's Addgene catalogue record and pLannotate feature annotations shown in this document.]
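Description:
PAL-13bCTS-GFP is a mammalian expression plasmid built on the Clontech pEGFP-N1 backbone, with a total size of about 4.8 kb. It is propagated in E. coli through a high-copy ColE1/pUC-type origin and also carries an f1 origin for single-stranded DNA production. A single NeoR/KanR (Tn5 aminoglycoside phosphotransferase) gene serves both hosts. The bacterial AmpR (bla) promoter drives it for kanamycin selection in bacteria. The SV40 enhancer/early promoter, with an HSV TK polyadenylation signal, drives it for G418 selection of stably transfected mammalian cells. The automated annotation also flags short fragments of large T antigen, ble and bGH poly(A). These are most likely incidental matches to backbone sequence rather than functional elements.

The payload is an 87 bp minimal fragment of human ARL13B, cloned between the EcoRI and BamHI sites downstream of the CMV immediate-early enhancer and promoter. It is fused in frame to EGFP at its C terminus and terminated by the SV40 poly(A) signal. According to the record, residues 10–346 and 364–428 are deleted. What remains is the N-terminal palmitoylation sequence joined directly to the ciliary targeting sequence (amino acids 347–363). The feature table annotates only the portion of this insert that matches the ARL13B ciliary targeting region. The palmitoylation motif is expected to provide membrane anchorage, while the targeting sequence contains the RVEP motif named in the associated study's title. The fusion therefore acts as a compact fluorescent reporter for testing whether these two elements alone can deliver a cargo to the primary cilium. It suits live or fixed-cell imaging of ciliary localisation and studies of the transport adaptors Rab8 and TNPO1 that interact with this sequence.
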