Features (pLannotate 1.2.2; 15 found; start..end, strand, type, name):
     61..364     +  enhancer       CMV enhancer: human cytomegalovirus immediate early enhancer
    365..568     +  promoter       CMV promoter: human cytomegalovirus (CMV) immediate early promoter
    591..618     +  misc_feature   MCS (fragment): multiple cloning site
    652..708     +  CDS            ARL13B (fragment): AR13B_HUMAN - Also known as ARL2L1. Experimental evidence at protein level: Swiss-Prot protein existence level 1. Cilium-specific protein required to control the microtubule- based, ciliary axoneme structure. May act by maintaining the association between IFT subcomplexes A and B. Binds GTP but is not able to hydrolyze it; the GTPase activity remains unclear. Required to pattern the neural tube. Involved in cerebral cortex development: required for the initial formation of a polarized radial glial scaffold, the first step in the construction of the cerebral cortex, by regulating ciliary signal
    724..1443    +  CDS            EGFP: the original enhanced GFP (Yang et al., 1996) mammalian codon-optimized
   1460..1543    +  CDS            large T antigen (fragment): large T antigen from SV40 (simian virus 40)
   1566..1687    +  polyA_signal   SV40 poly(A) signal: SV40 polyadenylation signal
   1721..2149    -  rep_origin     f1 ori (sequence partly withheld): f1 bacteriophage origin of replication; arrow indicates direction of (+) strand synthesis
   2176..2280    +  promoter       AmpR promoter: bla
   2282..2639    +  promoter       SV40 promoter: SV40 enhancer and early promoter
   2674..3468    +  CDS            NeoR/KanR: aminoglycoside phosphotransferase from Tn5; aph(3')-II (or nptII); confers resistance to neomycin, kanamycin, and G418 (Geneticin®)
   3489..3641    +  CDS            ble (fragment): BLE_KLEPN - Experimental evidence at protein level: Swiss-Prot protein existence level 1. Binding protein with a strong affinity to the bleomycin family of antibiotics. Binds to CL990; an antimitotic-antibiotic compound. From Klebsiella pneumoniae.
   3700..3747    +  polyA_signal   HSV TK poly(A) signal: herpes simplex virus thymidine kinase polyadenylation signal (Cole and Stacy, 1985)
   3838..3854    -  polyA_signal   bGH poly(A) signal (fragment): bovine growth hormone polyadenylation signal
   4076..4664    +  rep_origin     ori: high-copy-number ColE1/pMB1/pBR322/pUC origin of replication
>Addgene plasmid #221592 | PAL-13bCTS-GFP | addgene full sequence | sequence record 496171 | Addgene NGS Result
TAGTTATTAATAGTAATCAATTACGGGGTCATTAGTTCATAGCCCATATATGGAGTTCCGCGTTACATAA
CTTACGGTAAATGGCCCGCCTGGCTGACCGCCCAACGACCCCCGCCCATTGACGTCAATAATGACGTATG
TTCCCATAGTAACGCCAATAGGGACTTTCCATTGACGTCAATGGGTGGAGTATTTACGGTAAACTGCCCA
CTTGGCAGTACATCAAGTGTATCATATGCCAAGTACGCCCCCTATTGACGTCAATGACGGTAAATGGCCC
GCCTGGCATTATGCCCAGTACATGACCTTATGGGACTTTCCTACTTGGCAGTACATCTACGTATTAGTCA
TCGCTATTACCATGGTGATGCGGTTTTGGCAGTACATCAATGGGCGTGGATAGCGGTTTGACTCACGGGG
ATTTCCAAGTCTCCACCCCATTGACGTCAATGGGAGTTTGTTTTGGCACCAAAATCAACGGGACTTTCCA
AAATGTCGTAACAACTCCGCCCCATTGACGCAAATGGGCGGTAGGCGTGTACGGTGGGAGGTCTATATAA
GCAGAGCTGGTTTAGTGAACCGTCAGATCCGCTAGCGCTACCGGACTCAGATCTCGAGATGTTCAGTCTG
ATGGCCAGTTGCTGCGAATTCAAAACTAAGAAACTAAGAATGAAAAGGAACCACCGGGTAGAACCACTTA
ATCAGGATCCACCGGTCGCCACCATGGTGAGCAAGGGCGAGGAGCTGTTCACCGGGGTGGTGCCCATCCT
GGTCGAGCTGGACGGCGACGTAAACGGCCACAAGTTCAGCGTGTCCGGCGAGGGCGAGGGCGATGCCACC
TACGGCAAGCTGACCCTGAAGTTCATCTGCACCACCGGCAAGCTGCCCGTGCCCTGGCCCACCCTCGTGA
CCACCCTGACCTACGGCGTGCAGTGCTTCAGCCGCTACCCCGACCACATGAAGCAGCACGACTTCTTCAA
GTCCGCCATGCCCGAAGGCTACGTCCAGGAGCGCACCATCTTCTTCAAGGACGACGGCAACTACAAGACC
CGCGCCGAGGTGAAGTTCGAGGGCGACACCCTGGTGAACCGCATCGAGCTGAAGGGCATCGACTTCAAGG
AGGACGGCAACATCCTGGGGCACAAGCTGGAGTACAACTACAACAGCCACAACGTCTATATCATGGCCGA
CAAGCAGAAGAACGGCATCAAGGTGAACTTCAAGATCCGCCACAACATCGAGGACGGCAGCGTGCAGCTC
GCCGACCACTACCAGCAGAACACCCCCATCGGCGACGGCCCCGTGCTGCTGCCCGACAACCACTACCTGA
GCACCCAGTCCGCCCTGAGCAAAGACCCCAACGAGAAGCGCGATCACATGGTCCTGCTGGAGTTCGTGAC
CGCCGCCGGGATCACTCTCGGCATGGACGAGCTGTACAAGTAAAGCGGCCGCGACTCTAGATCATAATCA
GCCATACCACATTTGTAGAGGTTTTACTTGCTTTAAAAAACCTCCCACACCTCCCCCTGAACCTGAAACA
TAAAATGAATGCAATTGTTGTTGTTAACTTGTTTATTGCAGCTTATAATGGTTACAAATAAAGCAATAGC
ATCACAAATTTCACAAATAAAGCATTTTTTTCACTGCATTCTAGTTGTGGTTTGTCCAAACTCATCAATG
TATCTTAAGGCGTAAATTGTAAGCGTTAATATTTTGTTAAAATTCGCGTTAAATTTTTGTTAAATCAGCT
CATTTTTTAACCAATAGGCCGAAATCGGCAAAATCCCTTATAAATCAAAAGAATAGACCGAGATAGGGT
[37 nt withheld, positions 1820-1856]
AAAGAACGTGGACTCCAACGTCAAAGG
[49 nt withheld, positions 1884-1932]
T
[91 nt withheld, positions 1934-2024]
G
[124 nt withheld, positions 2026-2149]
CAGGTGGCACTTTTCGGGGAAATGTGCGCGGAACCCCTATTTGTTTATTTTTCTAAATACATTCAAATAT
GTATCCGCTCATGAGACAATAACCCTGATAAATGCTTCAATAATATTGAAAAAGGAAGAGTCCTGAGGCG
GAAAGAACCAGCTGTGGAATGTGTGTCAGTTAGGGTGTGGAAAGTCCCCAGGCTCCCCAGCAGGCAGAAG
TATGCAAAGCATGCATCTCAATTAGTCAGCAACCAGGTGTGGAAAGTCCCCAGGCTCCCCAGCAGGCAGA
AGTATGCAAAGCATGCATCTCAATTAGTCAGCAACCATAGTCCCGCCCCTAACTCCGCCCATCCCGCCCC
TAACTCCGCCCAGTTCCGCCCATTCTCCGCCCCATGGCTGACTAATTTTTTTTATTTATGCAGAGGCCGA
GGCCGCCTCGGCCTCTGAGCTATTCCAGAAGTAGTGAGGAGGCTTTTTTGGAGGCCTAGGCTTTTGCAAA
GATCGATCAAGAGACAGGATGAGGATCGTTTCGCATGATTGAACAAGATGGATTGCACGCAGGTTCTCCG
GCCGCTTGGGTGGAGAGGCTATTCGGCTATGACTGGGCACAACAGACAATCGGCTGCTCTGATGCCGCCG
TGTTCCGGCTGTCAGCGCAGGGGCGCCCGGTTCTTTTTGTCAAGACCGACCTGTCCGGTGCCCTGAATGA
ACTGCAAGACGAGGCAGCGCGGCTATCGTGGCTGGCCACGACGGGCGTTCCTTGCGCAGCTGTGCTCGAC
GTTGTCACTGAAGCGGGAAGGGACTGGCTGCTATTGGGCGAAGTGCCGGGGCAGGATCTCCTGTCATCTC
ACCTTGCTCCTGCCGAGAAAGTATCCATCATGGCTGATGCAATGCGGCGGCTGCATACGCTTGATCCGGC
TACCTGCCCATTCGACCACCAAGCGAAACATCGCATCGAGCGAGCACGTACTCGGATGGAAGCCGGTCTT
GTCGATCAGGATGATCTGGACGAAGAGCATCAGGGGCTCGCGCCAGCCGAACTGTTCGCCAGGCTCAAGG
CGAGCATGCCCGACGGCGAGGATCTCGTCGTGACCCATGGCGATGCCTGCTTGCCGAATATCATGGTGGA
AAATGGCCGCTTTTCTGGATTCATCGACTGTGGCCGGCTGGGTGTGGCGGACCGCTATCAGGACATAGCG
TTGGCTACCCGTGATATTGCTGAAGAGCTTGGCGGCGAATGGGCTGACCGCTTCCTCGTGCTTTACGGTA
TCGCCGCTCCCGATTCGCAGCGCATCGCCTTCTATCGCCTTCTTGACGAGTTCTTCTGAGCGGGACTCTG
GGGTTCGAAATGACCGACCAAGCGACGCCCAACCTGCCATCACGAGATTTCGATTCCACCGCCGCCTTCT
ATGAAAGGTTGGGCTTCGGAATCGTTTTCCGGGACGCCGGCTGGATGATCCTCCAGCGCGGGGATCTCAT
GCTGGAGTTCTTCGCCCACCCTAGGGGGAGGCTAACTGAAACACGGAAGGAGACAATACCGGAAGGAACC
CGCGCTATGACGGCAATAAAAAGACAGAATAAAACGCACGGTGTTGGGTCGTTTGTTCATAAACGCGGGG
TTCGGTCCCAGGGCTGGCACTCTGTCGATACCCCACCGAGACCCCATTGGGGCCAATACGCCCGCGTTTC
TTCCTTTTCCCCACCCCACCCCCCAAGTTCGGGTGAAGGCCCAGGGCTCGCAGCCAACGTCGGGGCGGCA
GGCCCTGCCATAGCCTCAGGTTACTCATATATACTTTAGATTGATTTAAAACTTCATTTTTAATTTAAAA
GGATCTAGGTGAAGATCCTTTTTGATAATCTCATGACCAAAATCCCTTAACGTGAGTTTTCGTTCCACTG
AGCGTCAGACCCCGTAGAAAAGATCAAAGGATCTTCTTGAGATCCTTTTTTTCTGCGCGTAATCTGCTGC
TTGCAAACAAAAAAACCACCGCTACCAGCGGTGGTTTGTTTGCCGGATCAAGAGCTACCAACTCTTTTTC
CGAAGGTAACTGGCTTCAGCAGAGCGCAGATACCAAATACTGTTCTTCTAGTGTAGCCGTAGTTAGGCCA
CCACTTCAAGAACTCTGTAGCACCGCCTACATACCTCGCTCTGCTAATCCTGTTACCAGTGGCTGCTGCC
AGTGGCGATAAGTCGTGTCTTACCGGGTTGGACTCAAGACGATAGTTACCGGATAAGGCGCAGCGGTCGG
GCTGAACGGGGGGTTCGTGCACACAGCCCAGCTTGGAGCGAACGACCTACACCGAACTGAGATACCTACA
GCGTGAGCTATGAGAAAGCGCCACGCTTCCCGAAGGGAGAAAGGCGGACAGGTATCCGGTAAGCGGCAGG
GTCGGAACAGGAGAGCGCACGAGGGAGCTTCCAGGGGGAAACGCCTGGTATCTTTATAGTCCTGTCGGGT
TTCGCCACCTCTGACTTGAGCGTCGATTTTTGTGATGCTCGTCAGGGGGGCGGAGCCTATGGAAAAACGC
CAGCAACGCGGCCTTTTTACGGTTCCTGGCCTTTTGCTGGCCTTTTGCTCACATGTTCTTTCCTGCGTTA
TCCCCTGATTCTGTGGATAACCGTATTACCGCCATGCAT
